Addgene plasmid #98554: BB3rN_AF
Purpose: (Empty Backbone) empty BB3 for insertion and overexpression of 5 genes in P. pastoris
Depositing lab: Brigitte Gasser & Diethard Mattanovich & Michael Sauer. Depositing organization: Universitaet fur Bodenkultur Wien (BOKU-WIEN). Publication: GoldenPiCS: a Golden Gate-derived modular cloning system for applied synthetic biology in the yeast Pichia pastoris. Prielhofer R, Barrero JJ, Steuer S, Gassler T, Zahrl R, Baumann K, Sauer M, Mattanovich D, Gasser B, Marx H. BMC Syst Biol. 2017 Dec 8;11(1):123. doi: 10.1186/s12918-017-0492-3. PubMed 29221460.
Backbone
  Vector backbone: BB3
  Backbone size (bp): 2867
  Vector type: Bacterial Expression, Yeast Expression
Growth in bacteria
  Bacterial resistance: Nourseothricin (clonNat), 50 μg/mL
  Growth temperature: 37°C
  Growth strain: DH10B
  Copy number: High Copy
Gene/Insert
  Gene/Insert name: None
Terms and licenses: Academic/Nonprofit Terms; Industry Terms: Not Available to Industry
How to cite: BB3rN_AF was a gift from Brigitte Gasser & Diethard Mattanovich & Michael Sauer (Addgene plasmid # 98554 ; http://n2t.net/addgene:98554 ; RRID:Addgene_98554)
