[The description below was written by a language model from this plasmid's Addgene catalogue record and pLannotate feature annotations shown in this document.]
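Description:
BB3rN_AF is an empty level-3 ("BB3") recipient backbone from the GoldenPiCS system, a Golden Gate-derived modular cloning toolkit for the yeast Pichia pastoris. It carries no insert. According to the record, it is designed to receive five gene expression units so that they can be overexpressed together in P. pastoris from a single plasmid. It is catalogued as both a bacterial and a yeast expression vector. The stated backbone size is about 2.9 kb, which agrees closely with the 2,893-nt full sequence that was annotated.

The feature table identifies only four elements. A high-copy ColE1/pUC-type origin allows propagation in E. coli. The other three form a selection cassette: the Ashbya gossypii TEF promoter, the Streptomyces noursei nat1 nourseothricin acetyltransferase coding sequence (annotated as a fragment) and the A. gossypii TEF terminator. Nourseothricin is the listed bacterial selection, and no other resistance gene is annotated, so this one cassette appears to serve as the marker in both E. coli and yeast.

Roughly 1 kb of the plasmid is left unannotated. This region presumably holds the Golden Gate acceptor site with its type IIS recognition sequences and fusion overhangs, but the record does not describe them. It also does not explain the "r", "N" and "AF" parts of the name, although "N" is consistent with nourseothricin selection. No yeast replication origin or genomic integration locus is annotated, so the record does not show how the assembled construct is maintained in P. pastoris. Promoters, coding sequences and terminators for the genes of interest come from the modules the user inserts.
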