Features (pLannotate 1.2.2; 4 found; start..end, strand, type, name):
     62..650     -  rep_origin     ori: high-copy-number ColE1/pMB1/pBR322/pUC origin of replication
    761..1104    +  promoter       TEF promoter: Ashbya gossypii TEF promoter
   1111..1675    +  CDS            NrsR (fragment): nourseothricin acetyltransferase; Streptomyces noursei nat1; confers resistance to nourseothricin
   1683..1880    +  terminator     TEF terminator: Ashbya gossypii TEF terminator
>Addgene plasmid #98554 | BB3rN_AF | addgene full sequence | sequence record 192059 | Addgene NGS Result
CGCTGTGAGCAAAAGGCCAGCAAAAGGCCAGGAACCGTAAAAAGGCCGCGTTGCTGGCGTTTTTCCATAG
GCTCCGCCCCCCTGACGAGCATCACAAAAATCGACGCTCAAGTCAGAGGTGGCGAAACCCGACAGGACTA
TAAAGATACCAGGCGTTTCCCCCTGGAAGCTCCCTCGTGCGCTCTCCTGTTCCGACCCTGCCGCTTACCG
GATACCTGTCCGCCTTTCTCCCTTCGGGAAGCGTGGCGCTTTCTCATAGCTCACGCTGTAGGTATCTCAG
TTCGGTGTAGGTCGTTCGCTCCAAGCTGGGCTGTGTGCACGAACCCCCCGTTCAGCCCGACCGCTGCGCC
TTATCCGGTAACTATCGTCTTGAGTCCAACCCGGTAAGACACGACTTATCGCCACTGGCAGCAGCCACTG
GTAACAGGATTAGCAGAGCGAGGTATGTAGGCGGTGCTACAGAGTTCTTGAAGTGGTGGCCTAACTACGG
CTACACTAGAAGAACAGTATTTGGTATCTGCGCTCTGCTGAAGCCAGTTACCTTCGGAAAAAGAGTTGGT
AGCTCTTGATCCGGCAAACAAACCACCGCTGGTAGCGGTGGTTTTTTTGTTTGCAAGCAGCAGATTACGC
GCAGAAAAAAAGGATCTCAAGAAGATCCTTTGATCTTTTCTACGGGGTGGAGCGCAAAAAACCCCGCCCC
TGACAGGGCGGGGTTTTTTCGCGATCGGAGACCGGATCCCTCGAGGGTCTCCGCTTCATGGACATGGAGG
CCCAGAATACCCTCCTTGACAGTCTTGACGTGCGCAGCTCAGGGGCATGATGTGACTGTCGCCCGTACAT
TTAGCCCATACATCCCCATGTATAATCATTTGCATCCATACATTTTGATGGCCGCACGGCGCGAAGCAAA
AATTACGGCTCCTCGCTGCAGACCTGCGAGCAGGGAAACGCTCCCCTCACAGACGCGTTGAATTGTCCCC
ACGCCGCGCCCCTGTAGAGAAATATAAAAGGTTAGGATTTGCCACTGAGGTTCTTCTTTCATATACTTCC
TTTTAAAATCTTGCTAGGATACAGTTCTCACATCACATCCGAACATAAACAACCATGGGTACCACTCTTG
ACGACACGGCTTACCGGTACCGCACCAGTGTCCCGGGGGACGCCGAGGCCATCGAGGCACTGGATGGGTC
CTTCACCACCGACACCGTTTTTCGCGTCACCGCCACCGGGGACGGCTTCACCCTGCGGGAGGTGCCGGTG
GACCCGCCCCTGACCAAGGTGTTCCCCGACGACGAATCGGACGACGAATCGGACGACGGGGAGGACGGCG
ACCCGGACTCCCGGACGTTCGTCGCGTACGGGGACGACGGCGACCTGGCGGGCTTCGTGGTCGTCTCGTA
CTCCGGCTGGAACCGCCGGCTGACCGTCGAGGACATCGAGGTCGCCCCGGAGCACCGGGGGCACGGGGTC
GGGCGCGCGTTGATGGGGCTCGCGACGGAGTTCGCCCGCGAGCGGGGCGCCGGGCACCTCTGGCTGGAGG
TCACCAACGTCAACGCACCGGCGATCCACGCGTACCGGCGGATGGGGTTCACCCTCTGCGGCCTGGACAC
CGCCCTGTACGACGGCACCGCCTCGGACGGCGAGCAGGCGCTCTACATGAGCATGCCCTGCCCCTAATCA
GTACTGACAATAAAAAGATTCTTGTTTTCAAGAACTTGTCATTTGTATAGTTTTTTTATATTGTAGTTGT
TCTATTTTAATCAAATGTTAGCGTGATTTATATTTTTTTTCGCCTCGACATCATCTGCCCAGATGCGAAG
TTAAGTGCGCAGAAAGTAATATCATGCGTCAATCGTATGTGAATGCTGGTCGCTATACTGGCTTCATACC
CAGCATTGACCTTTGGTATGAGCATCTGAAAAACAACCAGGTGTTGCAAAGTTAAACATCCTTCTTTGTT
CATATAGAACCCACTATTCATGGTACTCCCCAATCGAATTTCACATTCTGGTTTTGAAATTACACACCAC
GTTAGCTTATAAGATTTCATATAACTTATTGATATACGGTTTCCATTGTTCGAATAGTTGAGGTTGTATG
TAATTCGATTGAAGGGGCCATTTTTGTTTCCTACTTTTCCTGGGAGCTTATCCGATGCGCTTCAAAGCTG
GAATTGTAAATATAGAGAAAAAGAAGGATGTTGTTTTATTCTTGAAAGAGTATAATTTTACTTCTAGCAA
CTCTCCCACTTCGCTTGACTTCATTTATTTCTTGGGCACATAGGCGTAGTAATCTAGACCAACAGATAAT
TTGCCGGAATGATATAGCGATTGGAAAATGAACTGAAATTTTTTGCTGTCTTTCAATTTGACGGGCAGTT
CATCAGGCGCGCCGTGACCGACCATATAAATACGTTGAGAATGTTATTCTTCCTCGTAGTTGAAGTGGCT
TCATAATTTCAGAACTCAATAGATAAACTAGGATGTTTTAAAGCAATTAATGCTCACAAGTAAGGAGCGA
CTCTCTTGCTTTTCGAATACTAAAAGTATCGTCCCAACCCAGAAAAAAAGACCTCTTAACTGCAAAATAA
ACTCTATATATTTCTTCTAAAACAGTTTCAGGTTGGATAGTATCGCATTCTCATCACTTCTAACTAGTAG
GCCATGAGATATATTAACGTTTACTTGAGTTCTAAGTTCTCCGAATTAGATGCACAGCACAAACAAGATT
AGGTTTCACTTGGTACAAAATACGAACAGAGTTTAAGGTCGTAATTTCATTTCGTTATTGATCCCCACAA
TCTATTCTTATCACAGTCATCAGATAGTCGCGAAAAAGCATGCAGAAAAGGGGGTCGTCCCTATCTAAGT
TGTAGCATTACAACAAATATGAC
